Addgene plasmid #20369: pESC-URA-GFP-Ubc9ts
Depositing lab: Judith Frydman. Depositing organization: Stanford University. Publication: Misfolded proteins partition between two distinct quality control compartments. Kaganovich D, Kopito R, Frydman J. Nature. 2008 Aug 28. 454(7208):1088-95. 10.1038/nature07195 PubMed 18756251.
Backbone
  Vector backbone: pESC-URA
  Backbone manufacturer: Stratagene
  Backbone size w/o insert (bp): 6600
  Vector type: Yeast Expression ; yeast/bacteria shuttle
  Selectable markers: URA3
Growth in bacteria
  Bacterial resistance: Ampicillin, 100 μg/mL
  Growth temperature: 37°C
  Growth strain: DH5alpha
  Copy number: High Copy
Gene/Insert
  Gene/Insert name: SUMO-conjugating enzyme Ubc9 (alt name: YDL064W)
  Species: S. cerevisiae (budding yeast)
  Insert size (bp): 474
  Mutation: Y68L This mutation renders Ubc9 temperature-sensitive
  Entrez Gene: UBC9 (a.k.a. YDL064W)
  Tag / fusion protein: GFP (N terminal on insert)
  Cloning method: Restriction Enzyme; 5′ cloning site BamHI (not destroyed); 3′ cloning site HindIII (not destroyed)
  Sequencing primers: 5′ ATTTTCGGTTTGTATTACTTC
Terms and licenses: Academic/Nonprofit Terms; Industry Terms: Not Available to Industry
How to cite: pESC-URA-GFP-Ubc9ts was a gift from Judith Frydman (Addgene plasmid # 20369 ; http://n2t.net/addgene:20369 ; RRID:Addgene_20369)
