[The description below was written by a language model from this plasmid's Addgene catalogue record.]
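Description:
pESC-URA-GFP-Ubc9ts is a yeast expression plasmid built on the commercial pESC-URA backbone (about 6.6 kb without insert), a yeast/bacteria shuttle vector. In E. coli it is maintained at high copy under ampicillin selection, and in Saccharomyces cerevisiae it is selected through the URA3 auxotrophic marker, which complements uracil auxotrophy in ura3 host strains. The pESC series is generally known as a 2μ-based episomal family carrying the divergent, galactose-inducible GAL1/GAL10 promoters. However, the record gives no feature table and does not state the promoter or yeast origin for this construct, so these should be regarded as backbone properties rather than confirmed details.

The payload is the S. cerevisiae UBC9 gene (YDL064W), which encodes the SUMO-conjugating enzyme. It is present as a 474 bp insert cloned between BamHI and HindIII sites, both of which are retained. The coding sequence carries the Y68L substitution, which makes Ubc9 temperature-sensitive, and GFP is fused to its N terminus. The result is a fluorescent protein whose folding state depends on temperature, so it can be followed by live-cell microscopy.

The associated publication concerns the partitioning of misfolded proteins between two distinct quality control compartments. This is consistent with GFP-Ubc9ts being used as a model misfolding substrate for following the localisation and fate of a misfolded cytosolic protein in yeast protein quality control studies.
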