>Addgene plasmid #20369 | pESC-URA-GFP-Ubc9ts | addgene partial sequence | sequence record 26853 | 20369 with EGFP-C
TCGGCATGGACGAGCTGTACAAGCGCGGATCCTCCATGGGTGGTGGTCATCATCATCATCATCATGGTAG
TAGTTTGTGTCTACAGCGTCTTCAGGAAGAAAGAAAAAAATGGAGAAAGGATCATCCATTTGGATTTTAT
GCCAAACCAGTTAAGAAAGCTGATGGGTCCATGGATTTACAGAAATGGGAAGCTGGTATCCCAGGCAAAG
AAGGTACAAACTGGGCGGGTGGTGTGTACCCAATTACAGTCGAATATCCAAATGAACTTCCTTCAAAACC
TCCAAAGGTTAAATTTCCAGCCGGATTTTATCATCCAAACGTGTATCCAAGTGGCACAATATGTTTAAGT
ATTTTAAATGAAGATCAAGATTGGAGACCCGCCATCACGTTAAAACAAATTGTTCTTGGGGTTCAGGATC
TTTTAGACTCTCCAAATCCAAATTCCCCTGCTCAAGAGCCTGCATGGAGATCATTTTCAAGAAATAAGGC
GGAATATGACAAGAAAGTTTTGCTTCAAGCTAAACAGTACTCTAAAGGTGGTAGTGAACAAAAACTTATT
TCTGAAGAAGATCTGTATTTTCAGGGTGGTGGTACTGTTAAAGAAACCGCTGCTGCTAAATTCGAACGCC
AGCACATGGACAGCTAGCTAAGATCCGCTCTAACCGAAAAGGAAGAGTTAGACAACCTGAAGTCCTNNTC
CCTATTTATTTTTTTATAGTTATGTTAGTATTAAGAACGTTATTTATATTTCAATTTTTCTTTTTTTTCT
GTACAGACGCGTGTACGCATGTA
