>Addgene plasmid #20369 | pESC-URA-GFP-Ubc9ts | addgene partial sequence | sequence record 26854 | 20369 with GAL1
CCGGATTTCATGGTGAGCAAGGGCGAGGAGCTGTTCACCGGGGTGGTGCCCATCCTGGTCGAGCTGGACG
GCGACGTAAACGGCCACAAGTTCAGCGTGTCCGGCGAGGGCGAGGGCGATGCCACCTACGGCAAGCTGAC
CCTGAAGTTCATCTGCACCACCGGCAAGCTGCCCGTGCCCTGGCCCACCCTCGTGACCACCCTGACCTAC
GGCGTGCAGTGCTTCAGCCGCTACCCCGACCACATGAAGCAGCACGACTTCTTCAAGTCCGCCATGCCCG
AAGGCTACGTCCAGGAGCGCACCATCTTCTTCAAGGACGACGGCAACTACAAGACCCGCGCCGAGGTGAA
GTTCGAGGGCGACACCCTGGTGAACCGCATCGAGCTGAAGGGCATCGACTTCAAGGAGGACGGCAACATC
CTGGGGCACAAGCTGGAGTACAACTACAACAGCCACAACGTCTATATCATGGCCGACAAGCAGAAGAACG
GCATCAAGGTGAACTTCAAGATCCGCCACAACATCGAGGACGGCAGCGTGCAGCTCGCCGACCACTACCA
GCAGAACACCCCCATCGGCGACGGCCCCGTGCTGCTGCCCGACAACCACTACCTGAGCACCCAGTCCGCC
CTGAGCAAAGACCCCAACGAGAAGCGCGATCACATGGTCCTGCTGGAGTTCGTGACCGCCGCCGGGATCA
CTCTCGGCATGGACGANCTGTACAAGCGCGGATCCTCCATGGGTGGGGGTCATCTCTCATCATCATCATG
GTAGTAGTTGTGTCTACAGCGTCTTCAGGAAAAA
